Addgene plasmid #213341: MRGPRE-DuET
Purpose: The DuET construct encodes the named human GPCR engineered with a cleaved hemagglutinin signal peptide, a 5' FLAG and a 3' 1D4 epitope tag optimized for expression in mammalian cells and proteomics studies.
Depositing lab: Thomas Sakmar. Depositing organization: Rockefeller University. Publication: Multiplexed selectivity screening of anti-GPCR antibodies. Dahl L, Kotliar IB, Bendes A, Dodig-Crnkovic T, Fromm S, Elofsson A, Uhlen M, Sakmar TP, Schwenk JM. Sci Adv. 2023 May 3;9(18):eadf9297. doi: 10.1126/sciadv.adf9297. Epub 2023 May 3. PubMed 37134173.
Backbone
  Vector backbone: pcDNA 3.1 (+)
  Vector type: Mammalian Expression
Growth in bacteria
  Bacterial resistance: Ampicillin, 100 μg/mL
  Growth temperature: 37°C
  Growth strain: DH5alpha
  Copy number: High Copy
Gene/Insert
  Gene/Insert name: MRGPRE (alt names: MAS related GPR family member E; GPR167, mrgE)
  Species: H. sapiens (human)
  Entrez Gene: MRGPRE (a.k.a. GPR167, MGRF, MRGE)
  Promoter: CMV, T7
  Tag / fusion protein: FLAG (N terminal on insert); 1D4 (C terminal on insert)
  Cloning method: Gibson Cloning
Terms and licenses: Academic/Nonprofit Terms; Industry Terms: Not Available to Industry
Depositor comments: Class: A, Family: Orphan. Ensembl ID: ENSG00000184350, Uniprot ID: Q86SM8
How to cite: MRGPRE-DuET was a gift from Thomas Sakmar (Addgene plasmid # 213341 ; http://n2t.net/addgene:213341 ; RRID:Addgene_213341)
