[The description below was written by a language model from this plasmid's Addgene catalogue record and pLannotate feature annotations shown in this document.]
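Description:
MRGPRE-DuET is a mammalian expression plasmid built on the pcDNA 3.1 (+) backbone that carries the human orphan class A GPCR MRGPRE (MAS related GPR family member E, also known as GPR167 or MRGE). It is propagated in E. coli as a high-copy plasmid through a ColE1/pUC-type origin and selected with ampicillin via the β-lactamase gene and its bla promoter. An f1 phage origin is also present. For selection in mammalian cells, the backbone carries a neomycin/kanamycin phosphotransferase gene driven by the SV40 enhancer/early promoter and terminated by an SV40 polyadenylation signal. Short annotated fragments such as lac regulatory elements, a bom region, a ble fragment and a truncated LTR match appear to be backbone remnants or partial sequence hits rather than functional parts.

The receptor coding sequence sits downstream of the human CMV immediate early enhancer and promoter and is followed by the bovine growth hormone polyadenylation signal. A T7 promoter between CMV and the insert allows in vitro transcription. According to the record, the DuET design places a cleavable hemagglutinin signal peptide and a FLAG epitope at the N terminus and a 1D4 epitope at the C terminus. The feature table picks up the FLAG sequence just upstream of the MRGPRE open reading frame, but it does not separately annotate the signal peptide or the 1D4 tag. The insert was assembled by Gibson cloning. The dual tags provide two independent handles for capture and detection of the receptor. The construct is intended for expression in mammalian cells and proteomics studies, and the associated publication concerns multiplexed selectivity screening of anti-GPCR antibodies.
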