Features (pLannotate 1.2.2; 21 found; start..end, strand, type, name):
    675..779     -  promoter       AmpR promoter: bla
    838..890     -  misc_feature   bom (fragment): basis of mobility region from pBR322
   1045..1424    +  enhancer       CMV enhancer: human cytomegalovirus immediate early enhancer
   1425..1628    +  promoter       CMV promoter: human cytomegalovirus (CMV) immediate early promoter
   1624..1657    +  LTR            5' LTR (truncated) (fragment): truncated 5' long terminal repeat (LTR) from HIV-1
   1673..1691    +  promoter       T7 promoter: promoter for bacteriophage T7 RNA polymerase
   1784..1804    +  CDS            3xFLAG (fragment): three tandem FLAG® epitope tags
   1817..2749    +  CDS            MRGPRE: MRGRE_HUMAN - Also known as GPR167, MRGE. Experimental evidence at transcript level: Swiss-Prot protein existence level 2. Orphan receptor. May regulate nociceptor function and/or development, including the sensation or modulation of pain. From Homo sapiens (Human).
   2880..3104    +  polyA_signal   bGH poly(A) signal: bovine growth hormone polyadenylation signal
   3108..3129    +  promoter       SV40 promoter (fragment): SV40 enhancer and early promoter
   3150..3578    +  rep_origin     f1 ori (sequence partly withheld): f1 bacteriophage origin of replication; arrow indicates direction of (+) strand synthesis
   3592..3921    +  promoter       SV40 promoter: SV40 enhancer and early promoter
   3988..4779    +  CDS            neo: KKA2_KLEPN - Also known as kan, nptII. Experimental evidence at protein level: Swiss-Prot protein existence level 1. Resistance to kanamycin, neomycin, paromomycin, ribostamycin, butirosin and gentamicin B. From Klebsiella pneumoniae.
   4803..4961    +  CDS            ble (fragment): BLE_KLEPN - Experimental evidence at protein level: Swiss-Prot protein existence level 1. Binding protein with a strong affinity to the bleomycin family of antibiotics. Binds to CL990; an antimitotic-antibiotic compound. From Klebsiella pneumoniae.
   4956..5077    +  polyA_signal   SV40 poly(A) signal: SV40 polyadenylation signal
   5150..5166    -  protein_bind   lac operator: The lac repressor binds to the lac operator to inhibit transcription in E. coli. This inhibition can be relieved by adding lactose or isopropyl-β-D-thiogalactopyranoside (IPTG). lac repressor encoded by lacI
   5174..5204    -  promoter       lac promoter: promoter for the E. coli lac operon
   5219..5240    -  protein_bind   CAP binding site: CAP binding activates transcription in the presence of cAMP. E. coli catabolite activator protein
   5253..5345    -  CDS            lacI (fragment): lac repressor; lacI; The lac repressor binds to the lac operator to inhibit transcription in E. coli. This inhibition can be relieved by adding lactose or isopropyl-β-D-thiogalactopyranoside (IPTG).
   5528..6116    -  rep_origin     ori: high-copy-number ColE1/pMB1/pBR322/pUC origin of replication
   6287..674     -  CDS            AmpR (across the origin): β-lactamase; bla; confers resistance to ampicillin, carbenicillin, and related antibiotics
>Addgene plasmid #213341 | MRGPRE-DuET | addgene full sequence | sequence record 430869 | Addgene NGS Result
GCCGGAAGGGCCGAGCGCAGAAGTGGTCCTGCAACTTTATCCGCCTCCATCCAGTCTATTAATTGTTGCC
GGGAAGCTAGAGTAAGTAGTTCGCCAGTTAATAGTTTGCGCAACGTTGTTGCCATTGCTACAGGCATCGT
GGTGTCACGCTCGTCGTTTGGTATGGCTTCATTCAGCTCCGGTTCCCAACGATCAAGGCGAGTTACATGA
TCCCCCATGTTGTGCAAAAAAGCGGTTAGCTCCTTCGGTCCTCCGATCGTTGTCAGAAGTAAGTTGGCCG
CAGTGTTATCACTCATGGTTATGGCAGCACTGCATAATTCTCTTACTGTCATGCCATCCGTAAGATGCTT
TTCTGTGACTGGTGAGTACTCAACCAAGTCATTCTGAGAATAGTGTATGCGGCGACCGAGTTGCTCTTGC
CCGGCGTCAATACGGGATAATACCGCGCCACATAGCAGAACTTTAAAAGTGCTCATCATTGGAAAACGTT
CTTCGGGGCGAAAACTCTCAAGGATCTTACCGCTGTTGAGATCCAGTTCGATGTAACCCACTCGTGCACC
CAACTGATCTTCAGCATCTTTTACTTTCACCAGCGTTTCTGGGTGAGCAAAAACAGGAAGGCAAAATGCC
GCAAAAAAGGGAATAAGGGCGACACGGAAATGTTGAATACTCATACTCTTCCTTTTTCAATATTATTGAA
GCATTTATCAGGGTTATTGTCTCATGAGCGGATACATATTTGAATGTATTTAGAAAAATAAACAAATAGG
GGTTCCGCGCACATTTCCCCGAAAAGTGCCACCTGACGTCGACGGATCGGGAGATCTCCCGATCCCCTAT
GGTGCACTCTCAGTACAATCTGCTCTGATGCCGCATAGTTAAGCCAGTATCTGCTCCCTGCTTGTGTGTT
GGAGGTCGCTGAGTAGTGCGCGAGCAAAATTTAAGCTACAACAAGGCAAGGCTTGACCGACATTTGCATG
AAGAATCTGCTTAGGGTTAGGCGTTTTGCGCTGCTTCGCGATGTACGGGCCAGATATACGCGTTGACATT
GATTATTGACTAGTTATTAATAGTAATCAATTACGGGGTCATTAGTTCATAGCCCATATATGGAGTTCCG
CGTTACATAACTTACGGTAAATGGCCCGCCTGGCTGACCGCCCAACGACCCCCGCCCATTGACGTCAATA
ATGACGTATGTTCCCATAGTAACGCCAATAGGGACTTTCCATTGACGTCAATGGGTGGAGTATTTACGGT
AAACTGCCCACTTGGCAGTACATCAAGTGTATCATATGCCAAGTACGCCCCCTATTGACGTCAATGACGG
TAAATGGCCCGCCTGGCATTATGCCCAGTACATGACCTTATGGGACTTTCCTACTTGGCAGTACATCTAC
GTATTAGTCATCGCTATTACCATGGTGATGCGGTTTTGGCAGTACATCAATGGGCGTGGATAGCGGTTTG
ACTCACGGGGATTTCCAAGTCTCCACCCCATTGACGTCAATGGGAGTTTGTTTTGGCACCAAAATCAACG
GGACTTTCCAAAATGTCGTAACAACTCCGCCCCATTGACGCAAATGGGCGGTAGGCGTGTACGGTGGGAG
GTCTATATAAGCAGAGCTCTCTGGCTAACTAGAGAACCCACTGCTTACTGGCTTATCGAAATTAATACGA
CTCACTATAGGGAGACCCAAGCTGGCTAGCGTTTAAACTTAAGCTTAGCGCCACCATGAAGACGATCATC
GCCCTGAGCTACATCTTCTGCCTGGTATTCGCCGACTACAAGGACGATGATGACGCCAGCATCGATATGG
AACCGCGAGAAGCCGGGCAGCATGTTGGAGCGGCCAACGGTGCCCAGGAGGATGTGGCCTTCAACCTCAT
TATCCTCAGCTTGACTGAGGGTCTGGGGCTGGGTGGGCTCCTTGGTAACGGGGCTGTGCTCTGGCTGCTG
TCCTCTAATGTGTACAGGAACCCATTTGCGATATACCTTCTGGATGTGGCGTGCGCCGACTTGATTTTCC
TGGGGTGCCATATGGTAGCTATTGTACCCGACCTGCTGCAGGGGCGGCTCGACTTCCCAGGATTTGTCCA
GACTTCTCTGGCTACACTCAGGTTTTTCTGTTACATTGTTGGCCTCTCCCTTCTCGCAGCGGTTTCCGTC
GAACAATGTTTGGCAGCTCTGTTTCCTGCCTGGTATTCATGCAGAAGGCCACGGCATCTTACTACCTGTG
TGTGCGCTCTCACATGGGCTTTGTGTCTGCTGCTGCACCTGCTTCTCTCAGGCGCTTGCACTCAGTTTTT
CGGTGAGCCGTCTAGGCACCTTTGCAGGACACTGTGGCTGGTTGCTGCTGTGCTGCTGGCGCTGCTGTGT
TGCACAATGTGCGGCGCCTCTCTGATGTTGCTCCTTCGGGTGGAAAGAGGGCCACAACGCCCCCCTCCGA
GGGGCTTTCCTGGACTCATCCTGCTTACGGTTCTCCTGTTTCTCTTCTGTGGCCTGCCTTTCGGCATCTA
CTGGCTCTCTCGGAACCTCCTTTGGTACATTCCCCACTATTTTTACCACTTCTCCTTCCTGATGGCCGCC
GTGCACTGTGCCGCTAAGCCTGTAGTTTATTTTTGCCTTGGAAGCGCTCAAGGACGCAGACTCCCCCTTA
GGTTGGTGTTGCAGCGAGCTCTGGGGGATGAAGCTGAATTGGGAGCTGTGCGCGAGACTTCTAGGCGGGG
CCTTGTGGATATCGCGGCAATCGATACCGGTGGACGCACCGGTGAATTCGATGAGGCCAGCACCACCGTG
TCTAAGACCGAGACTTCTCAGGTGGCCCCTGCCTAACTCGAGTCTAGAGGGCCCGTTTAAACCCGCTGAT
CAGCCTCGACTGTGCCTTCTAGTTGCCAGCCATCTGTTGTTTGCCCCTCCCCCGTGCCTTCCTTGACCCT
GGAAGGTGCCACTCCCACTGTCCTTTCCTAATAAAATGAGGAAATTGCATCGCATTGTCTGAGTAGGTGT
CATTCTATTCTGGGGGGTGGGGTGGGGCAGGACAGCAAGGGGGAGGATTGGGAAGACAATAGCAGGCATG
CTGGGGATGCGGTGGGCTCTATGGCTTCTGAGGCGGAAAGAACCAGCTGGGGCTCTAGGGGGTATCCCC
[124 nt withheld, positions 3150-3273]
C
[91 nt withheld, positions 3275-3365]
A
[49 nt withheld, positions 3367-3415]
CCTTTGACGTTGGAGTCCACGTTCTTT
[37 nt withheld, positions 3443-3479]
ACCCTATCTCGGTCTATTCTTTTGATTTATAAGGGATTTTGCCGATTTCGGCCTATTGGTTAAAAAATGA
GCTGATTTAACAAAAATTTAACGCGAATTAATTCTGTGGAATGTGTGTCAGTTAGGGTGTGGAAAGTCCC
CAGGCTCCCCAGCAGGCAGAAGTATGCAAAGCATGCATCTCAATTAGTCAGCAACCAGGTGTGGAAAGTC
CCCAGGCTCCCCAGCAGGCAGAAGTATGCAAAGCATGCATCTCAATTAGTCAGCAACCATAGTCCCGCCC
CTAACTCCGCCCATCCCGCCCCTAACTCCGCCCAGTTCCGCCCATTCTCCGCCCCATGGCTGACTAATTT
TTTTTATTTATGCAGAGGCCGAGGCCGCCTCTGCCTCTGAGCTATTCCAGAAGTAGTGAGGAGGCTTTTT
TGGAGGCCTAGGCTTTTGCAAAAAGCTCCCGGGAGCTTGTATATCCATTTTCGGATCTGATCAAGAGACA
GGATGAGGATCGTTTCGCATGATTGAACAAGATGGATTGCACGCAGGTTCTCCGGCCGCTTGGGTGGAGA
GGCTATTCGGCTATGACTGGGCACAACAGACAATCGGCTGCTCTGATGCCGCCGTGTTCCGGCTGTCAGC
GCAGGGGCGCCCGGTTCTTTTTGTCAAGACCGACCTGTCCGGTGCCCTGAATGAACTGCAGGACGAGGCA
GCGCGGCTATCGTGGCTGGCCACGACGGGCGTTCCTTGCGCAGCTGTGCTCGACGTTGTCACTGAAGCGG
GAAGGGACTGGCTGCTATTGGGCGAAGTGCCGGGGCAGGATCTCCTGTCATCTCACCTTGCTCCTGCCGA
GAAAGTATCCATCATGGCTGATGCAATGCGGCGGCTGCATACGCTTGATCCGGCTACCTGCCCATTCGAC
CACCAAGCGAAACATCGCATCGAGCGAGCACGTACTCGGATGGAAGCCGGTCTTGTCGATCAGGATGATC
TGGACGAAGAGCATCAGGGGCTCGCGCCAGCCGAACTGTTCGCCAGGCTCAAGGCGCGCATGCCCGACGG
CGAGGATCTCGTCGTGACCCATGGCGATGCCTGCTTGCCGAATATCATGGTGGAAAATGGCCGCTTTTCT
GGATTCATCGACTGTGGCCGGCTGGGTGTGGCGGACCGCTATCAGGACATAGCGTTGGCTACCCGTGATA
TTGCTGAAGAGCTTGGCGGCGAATGGGCTGACCGCTTCCTCGTGCTTTACGGTATCGCCGCTCCCGATTC
GCAGCGCATCGCCTTCTATCGCCTTCTTGACGAGTTCTTCTGAGCGGGACTCTGGGGTTCGAAATGACCG
ACCAAGCGACGCCCAACCTGCCATCACGAGATTTCGATTCCACCGCCGCCTTCTATGAAAGGTTGGGCTT
CGGAATCGTTTTCCGGGACGCCGGCTGGATGATCCTCCAGCGCGGGGATCTCATGCTGGAGTTCTTCGCC
CACCCCAACTTGTTTATTGCAGCTTATAATGGTTACAAATAAAGCAATAGCATCACAAATTTCACAAATA
AAGCATTTTTTTCACTGCATTCTAGTTGTGGTTTGTCCAAACTCATCAATGTATCTTATCATGTCTGTAT
ACCGTCGACCTCTAGCTAGAGCTTGGCGTAATCATGGTCATAGCTGTTTCCTGTGTGAAATTGTTATCCG
CTCACAATTCCACACAACATACGAGCCGGAAGCATAAAGTGTAAAGCCTGGGGTGCCTAATGAGTGAGCT
AACTCACATTAATTGCGTTGCGCTCACTGCCCGCTTTCCAGTCGGGAAACCTGTCGTGCCAGCTGCATTA
ATGAATCGGCCAACGCGCGGGGAGAGGCGGTTTGCGTATTGGGCGCTCTTCCGCTTCCTCGCTCACTGAC
TCGCTGCGCTCGGTCGTTCGGCTGCGGCGAGCGGTATCAGCTCACTCAAAGGCGGTAATACGGTTATCCA
CAGAATCAGGGGATAACGCAGGAAAGAACATGTGAGCAAAAGGCCAGCAAAAGGCCAGGAACCGTAAAAA
GGCCGCGTTGCTGGCGTTTTTCCATAGGCTCCGCCCCCCTGACGAGCATCACAAAAATCGACGCTCAAGT
CAGAGGTGGCGAAACCCGACAGGACTATAAAGATACCAGGCGTTTCCCCCTGGAAGCTCCCTCGTGCGCT
CTCCTGTTCCGACCCTGCCGCTTACCGGATACCTGTCCGCCTTTCTCCCTTCGGGAAGCGTGGCGCTTTC
TCATAGCTCACGCTGTAGGTATCTCAGTTCGGTGTAGGTCGTTCGCTCCAAGCTGGGCTGTGTGCACGAA
CCCCCCGTTCAGCCCGACCGCTGCGCCTTATCCGGTAACTATCGTCTTGAGTCCAACCCGGTAAGACACG
ACTTATCGCCACTGGCAGCAGCCACTGGTAACAGGATTAGCAGAGCGAGGTATGTAGGCGGTGCTACAGA
GTTCTTGAAGTGGTGGCCTAACTACGGCTACACTAGAAGAACGGTATTTGGTATCTGCGCTCTGCTGAAG
CCAGTTACCTTCGGAAAAAGAGTTGGTAGCTCTTGATCCGGCAAACAAACCACCGCTGGTAGCGGTGGTT
TTTTTGTTTGCAAGCAGCAGATTACGCGCAGAAAAAAAGGATCTCAAGAAGATCCTTTGATCTTTTCTAC
GGGGTCTGACGCTCAGTGGAACGAAAACTCACGTTAAGGGATTTTGGTCATGAGATTATCAAAAAGGATC
TTCACCTAGATCCTTTTAAATTAAAAATGAAGTTTTAAATCAATCTAAAGTATATATGAGTAAACTTGGT
CTGACAGTTACCAATGCTTAATCAGTGAGGCACCTATCTCAGCGATCTGTCTATTTCGTTCATCCATAGT
TGCCTGACTCCCCGTCGTGTAGATAACTACGATACGGGAGGGCTTACCATCTGGCCCCAGTGCTGCAATG
ATACCGCGAGACCCACGCTCACCGGCTCCAGATTTATCAGCAATAAACCAGCCA
